>Addgene plasmid #243893 | pUPD3_DTAGTRM_Stuffer16 | addgene full sequence | sequence record 488081 | Addgene NGS Result
GGTCTCGGCTTTAATGCACGGAGTCTAGATACAGTCGAGACCACTCATCGCCCAATCACTAGTGAATTCG
TTCTATAGTGTCACCTAAATACCATAGAGCCGTTGGTCATAGCTGTTTCCTGTCCAGGCATCATGACACG
GTTATCCACAGAATCAGGGGATAACGCAGGAAAGAACATGTGAGCAAAAGGCCAGCAAAAGGCCAGGAAC
CGTAAAAAGGCCGCGTTGCTGGCGTTTTTCCATAGGCTCCGCCCCCCTGACGAGCATCACAAAAATCGAC
GCTCAAGTCAGAGGTGGCGAAACCCGACAGGACTATAAAGATACCAGGCGTTTCCCCCTGGAAGCTCCCT
CGTGCGCTCTCCTGTTCCGACCCTGCCGCTTACCGGATACCTGTCCGCCTTTCTCCCTTCGGGAAGCGTG
GCGCTTTCTCATAGCTCACGCTGTAGGTATCTCAGTTCGGTGTAGGTCGTTCGCTCCAAGCTGGGCTGTG
TGCACGAACCCCCCGTTCAGCCCGACCGCTGCGCCTTATCCGGTAACTATCGTCTTGAGTCCAACCCGGT
AAGACACGACTTATCGCCACTGGCAGCAGCCACTGGTAACAGGATTAGCAGAGCGAGGTATGTAGGCGGT
GCTACAGAGTTCTTGAAGTGGTGGCCTAACTACGGCTACACTAGAAGAACAGTATTTGGTATCTGCGCTC
TGCTGAAGCCAGTTACCTTCGGAAAAAGAGTTGGTAGCTCTTGATCCGGCAAACAAACCACCGCTGGTAG
CGGTGGTTTTTTTGTTTGCAAGCAGCAGATTACGCGCAGAAAAAAAGGATCTCAAGAAGATCCTTTGATC
TTTTCTACGGGGTCTGACGCTCAGTGGAACGAAAACTCACGTTAAGGGATTTTGGTCATGAGATTATCAA
AAAGGATCTTCACCTAGATCCTTTTGTGATGATCGGCACGTAAGAGGTTCCAACTTTCACCATAATGAAA
TAAGATCACTACCGGGCGTATTTTTTGAGTTATCGAGATTTTCAGGAGCTAAGGAAGCTAAAATGGAGAA
AAAAATCACTGGATATACCACCGTTGATATATCCCAATGGCATCGTAAAGAACATTTTGAGGCATTTCAG
TCAGTTGCTCAATGTACCTATAACCAGACCGTTCAGCTGGATATTACGGCCTTTTTAAAGACCGTAAAGA
AAAATAAGCACAAGTTTTATCCGGCCTTTATTCACATTCTTGCCCGCCTGATGAATGCTCATCCGGAATT
CCGTATGGCAATGAAAGACGGTGAGCTGGTGATATGGGATAGTGTTCACCCTTGTTACACCGTTTTCCAT
GAGCAAACTGAAACGTTTTCATCGCTCTGGAGTGAATACCACGACGATTTCCGGCAGTTTCTACACATAT
ATTCGCAAGATGTGGCGTGTTACGGTGAAAACCTGGCCTATTTCCCTAAAGGGTTTATTGAGAATATGTT
TTTCGTGTCAGCCAATCCCTGGGTGAGTTTCACCAGTTTTGATTTAAACGTGGCCAATATGGACAACTTC
TTCGCCCCCGTTTTCACCATGGGCAAATATTATACGCAAGGCGACAAGGTGCTGATGCCGCTGGCGATTC
AGGTTCATCATGCCGTTTGTGATGGCTTCCATGTCGGCAGAATGCTTAATGAATTACAACAGTACTGCGA
TGAGTGGCAGGGCGGGGCGTAATTTTTTTAAGGCAGTTATTGGTGCCCTTAAACGCCTGGTTGCTACGCC
TGAATAAGTGATAATAAGCGGATGAATGGCAGAAATTCGATGATAAGCTGTCAAACATGATGT
[125 nt withheld, positions 1814-1938]
C
[91 nt withheld, positions 1940-2030]
AGGGTGATGGTTCACGTAGTGGGCCAGCGCCCTGATAGACGGTTTTTCGCCCTTTGACGTTGGAGTCCAC
GTTCTTT
[37 nt withheld, positions 2108-2144]
ACCCTATCTCGGTCTATTCTTTTGATTTATAAGGGATTTTGCCGATTTCGGCCTATTGGTTAAAAAATGA
GCTGATTTAACAAAAATTTAACGCGAATTTTAACAAAATATTAACGCTTACAATTTTAACATTGTAGAAA
CGCATGTAAAACGACGGCCAGTGAATTGTAATACGACTCACTATAGGGTGAATTCCGCTTAGGACCTTAG
ATATTGATCTCAA
Features (pLannotate 1.2.2; 8 found; start..end, strand, type, name):
     72..90      -  promoter       SP6 promoter: promoter for bacteriophage SP6 RNA polymerase
    237..825     -  rep_origin     ori: high-copy-number ColE1/pMB1/pBR322/pUC origin of replication
    940..1042    +  promoter       cat promoter: promoter of the E. coli cat gene encoding chloramphenicol acetyltransferase
   1043..1699    +  CDS            cat: CAT_ECOLX - Experimental evidence at protein level: Swiss-Prot protein existence level 1. This enzyme is an effector of chloramphenicol resistance in bacteria. From Escherichia coli. This protein is used as a marker in many commonly used cloning vectors, such as pACYC184.
   1787..1804    -  promoter       tet promoter (fragment): E. coli promoter for tetracycline efflux protein gene
   1815..2270    +  rep_origin     f1 ori (sequence partly withheld): f1 bacteriophage origin of replication; arrow indicates direction of (+) strand synthesis
   2289..2310    -  CDS            lacZα (fragment): LacZα fragment of β-galactosidase; lacZ fragment
   2313..2331    +  promoter       T7 promoter: promoter for bacteriophage T7 RNA polymerase
