[The description below was written by a language model from this plasmid's Addgene catalogue record and pLannotate feature annotations shown in this document.]
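Description:
pUPD3_DTAGTRM_Stuffer16 is a small (about 2.4 kb) level-0 part plasmid from a GoldenBraid2.0 toolkit adapted for E. coli and other enteric bacteria. It is built on the pUPD3 universal part-domestication backbone, which is catalogued as a bacterial expression vector, although here it serves as a carrier for a reusable DNA part rather than as an expression construct in its own right. Propagation in E. coli relies on a high-copy ColE1/pUC-type origin, and selection is by chloramphenicol through a cat gene driven by its native cat promoter. The backbone also carries an f1 phage origin, which permits single-stranded DNA production with helper phage. A short tet promoter fragment is annotated as well.

The payload is Stuffer16, a 20 bp synthetic sequence described as a transcriptionally inert stuffer. It is too short to be picked up as an annotated feature, but the cloning site is presumably the region flanked by the T7 and SP6 promoters, where only a small remnant of lacZα remains. This is consistent with the insert having replaced a lacZα screening cassette during Golden Gate domestication, though the record does not say so explicitly. The "DTAGTRM" element of the name probably denotes the grammar position the part occupies in the GoldenBraid assembly standard, but the record does not define it. In use, type IIS restriction-ligation would release the stuffer with position-specific overhangs, so it can fill a slot in a multipart transcriptional unit assembly with neutral spacer DNA when no functional element is wanted there.
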