Addgene plasmid #243893: pUPD3_DTAGTRM_Stuffer16
Purpose: GoldenBraid2.0 Transcriptionally-inert stuffer part.
Depositing lab: Christophe Herman. Depositing organization: Baylor College of Medicine. Publication: GoldenBraid2.0 E. coli: a comprehensive and characterized toolkit for enterics. Cooke MB, Welch KT, Ramirez LD, Wen AX, Marciano DC, Herman C. Synth Biol (Oxf). 2025 Aug 14;10(1):ysaf015. doi: 10.1093/synbio/ysaf015. eCollection 2025. PubMed 40927394.
Backbone
  Vector backbone: pUPD3
  Vector type: Bacterial Expression
Growth in bacteria
  Bacterial resistance: Chloramphenicol, 25 μg/mL
  Growth temperature: 37°C
  Growth strain: DH5alpha
  Copy number: High Copy
Gene/Insert
  Gene/Insert name: Stuffer16
  Species: Synthetic
  Insert size (bp): 20
  Cloning method: Golden Gate
Terms and licenses: Academic/Nonprofit Terms; Industry Terms: Not Available to Industry
How to cite: pUPD3_DTAGTRM_Stuffer16 was a gift from Christophe Herman (Addgene plasmid # 243893 ; http://n2t.net/addgene:243893 ; RRID:Addgene_243893)
